>Addgene plasmid #239571 | pFUW PRKN-P2A-PuroR | addgene full sequence | sequence record 477203 | Addgene NGS Result
GTCGACGGATCGGGAGATCTCCCGATCCCCTATGGTGCACTCTCAGTACAATCTGCTCTGATGCCGCATA
GTTAAGCCAGTATCTGCTCCCTGCTTGTGTGTTGGAGGTCGCTGAGTAGTGCGCGAGCAAAATTTAAGCT
ACAACAAGGCAAGGCTTGACCGACAATTGCATGAAGAATCTGCTTAGGGTTAGGCGTTTTGCGCTGCTTC
GCGATGTACGGGCCAGATATACGCGTTGACATTGATTATTGACTAGTTATTAATAGTAATCAATTACGGG
GTCATTAGTTCATAGCCCATATATGGAGTTCCGCGTTACATAACTTACGGTAAATGGCCCGCCTGGCTGA
CCGCCCAACGACCCCCGCCCATTGACGTCAATAATGACGTATGTTCCCATAGTAACGCCAATAGGGACTT
TCCATTGACGTCAATGGGTGGAGTATTTACGGTAAACTGCCCACTTGGCAGTACATCAAGTGTATCATAT
GCCAAGTACGCCCCCTATTGACGTCAATGACGGTAAATGGCCCGCCTGGCATTATGCCCAGTACATGACC
TTATGGGACTTTCCTACTTGGCAGTACATCTACGTATTAGTCATCGCTATTACCATGGTGATGCGGTTTT
GGCAGTACATCAATGGGCGTGGATAGCGGTTTGACTCACGGGGATTTCCAAGTCTCCACCCCATTGACGT
CAATGGGAGTTTGTTTTGGCACCAAAATCAACGGGACTTTCCAAAATGTCGTAACAACTCCGCCCCATTG
ACGCAAATGGGCGGTAGGCGTGTACGGTGGGAGGTCTATATAAGCAGCGCGTTTTGCCTGTACTGGGTCT
CTCTGGTTAGACCAGATCTGAGCCTGGGAGCTCTCTGGCTAACTAGGGAACCCACTGCTTAAGCCTCAAT
AAAGCTTGCCTTGAGTGCTTCAAGTAGTGTGTGCCCGTCTGTTGTGTGACTCTGGTAACTAGAGATCCCT
CAGACCCTTTTAGTCAGTGTGGAAAATCTCTAGCAGTGGCGCCCGAACAGGGACTTGAAAGCGAAAGGGA
AACCAGAGGAGCTCTCTCGACGCAGGACTCGGCTTGCTGAAGCGCGCACGGCAAGAGGCGAGGGGCGGCG
ACTGGTGAGTACGCCAAAAATTTTGACTAGCGGAGGCTAGAAGGAGAGAGATGGGTGCGAGAGCGTCAGT
ATTAAGCGGGGGAGAATTAGATCGCGATGGGAAAAAATTCGGTTAAGGCCAGGGGGAAAGAAAAAATATA
AATTAAAACATATAGTATGGGCAAGCAGGGAGCTAGAACGATTCGCAGTTAATCCTGGCCTGTTAGAAAC
ATCAGAAGGCTGTAGACAAATACTGGGACAGCTACAACCATCCCTTCAGACAGGATCAGAAGAACTTAGA
TCATTATATAATACAGTAGCAACCCTCTATTGTGTGCATCAAAGGATAGAGATAAAAGACACCAAGGAAG
CTTTAGACAAGATAGAGGAAGAGCAAAACAAAAGTAAGACCACCGCACAGCAAGCGGCCGCTGATCTTCA
GACCTGGAGGAGGAGATATGAGGGACAATTGGAGAAGTGAATTATATAAATATAAAGTAGTAAAAATTGA
ACCATTAGGAGTAGCACCCACCAAGGCAAAGAGAAGAGTGGTGCAGAGAGAAAAAAGAGCAGTGGGAATA
GGAGCTTTGTTCCTTGGGTTCTTGGGAGCAGCAGGAAGCACTATGGGCGCAGCGTCAATGACGCTGACGG
TACAGGCCAGACAATTATTGTCTGGTATAGTGCAGCAGCAGAACAATTTGCTGAGGGCTATTGAGGCGCA
ACAGCATCTGTTGCAACTCACAGTCTGGGGCATCAAGCAGCTCCAGGCAAGAATCCTGGCTGTGGAAAGA
TACCTAAAGGATCAACAGCTCCTGGGGATTTGGGGTTGCTCTGGAAAACTCATTTGCACCACTGCTGTGC
CTTGGAATGCTAGTTGGAGTAATAAATCTCTGGAACAGATTTGGAATCACACGACCTGGATGGAGTGGGA
CAGAGAAATTAACAATTACACAAGCTTAATACACTCCTTAATTGAAGAATCGCAAAACCAGCAAGAAAAG
AATGAACAAGAATTATTGGAATTAGATAAATGGGCAAGTTTGTGGAATTGGTTTAACATAACAAATTGGC
TGTGGTATATAAAATTATTCATAATGATAGTAGGAGGCTTGGTAGGTTTAAGAATAGTTTTTGCTGTACT
TTCTATAGTGAATAGAGTTAGGCAGGGATATTCACCATTATCGTTTCAGACCCACCTCCCAACCCCGAGG
GGACCCGACAGGCCCGAAGGAATAGAAGAAGAAGGTGGAGAGAGAGACAGAGACAGATCCATTCGATTAG
TGAACGGATCGGCACTGCGTGCGCCAATTCTGCAGACAAATGGCAGTATTCATCCACAATTTTAAAAGAA
AAGGGGGGATTGGGGGGTACAGTGCAGGGGAAAGAATAGTAGACATAATAGCAACAGACATACAAACTAA
AGAATTACAAAAACAAATTACAAAAATTCAAAATTTTCGGGTTTATTACAGGGACAGCAGAGATCCAGTT
TGGTTAATTAACCCGTGTCGGCTCCAGATCTGGCCTCCGCGCCGGGTTTTGGCGCCTCCCGCGGGCGCCC
CCCTCCTCACGGCGAGCGCTGCCACGTCAGACGAAGGGCGCAGCGAGCGTCCTGATCCTTCCGCCCGGAC
GCTCAGGACAGCGGCCCGCTGCTCATAAGACTCGGCCTTAGAACCCCAGTATCAGCAGAAGGACATTTTA
GGACGGGACTTGGGTGACTCTAGGGCACTGGTTTTCTTTCCAGAGAGCGGAACAGGCGAGGAAAAGTAGT
CCCTTCTCGGCGATTCTGCGGAGGGATCTCCGTGGGGCGGTGAACGCCGATGATTATATAAGGACGCGCC
GGGTGTGGCACAGCTAGTTCCGTCGCAGCCGGGATTTGGGTCGCGGTTCTTGTTTGTGGATCGCTGTGAT
CGTCACTTGGTGAGTAGCGGGCTGCTGGGCTGGCCGGGGCTTTCGTGGCCGCCGGGCCGCTCGGTGGGAC
GGAAGCGTGTGGAGAGACCGCCAAGGGCTGTAGTCTGGGTCCGCGAGCAAGGTTGCCCTGAACTGGGGGT
TGGGGGGAGCGCAGCAAAATGGCGGCTGTTCCCGAGTCTTGAATGGAAGACGCTTGTGAGGCGGGCTGTG
AGGTCGTTGAAACAAGGTGGGGGGCATGGTGGGCGGCAAGAACCCAAGGTCTTGAGGCCTTCGCTAATGC
GGGAAAGCTCTTATTCGGGTGAGATGGGCTGGGGCACCATCTGGGGACCCTGACGTGAAGTTTGTCACTG
ACTGGAGAACTCGGTTTGTCGTCTGTTGCGGGGGCGGCAGTTATGGCGGTGCCGTTGGGCAGTGCACCCG
TACCTTTGGGAGCGCGCGCCCTCGTCGTGTCGTGACGTCACCCGTTCTGTTGGCTTATAATGCAGGGTGG
GGCCACCTGCCGGTAGGTGTGCGGTAGGCTTTTCTCCGTCGCAGGACGCAGGGTTCGGGCCTAGGGTAGG
CTCTCCTGAATCGACAGGCGCCGGACCTCTGGTGAGGGGAGGGATAAGTGAGGCGTCAGTTTCTTTGGTC
GGTTTTATGTACCTATCTTCTTAAGTAGCTGAAGCTCCGGTTTTGAACTATGCGCTCGGGGTTGGCGAGT
GTGTTTTGTGAAGTTTTTTAGGCACCTTTTGAAATGTAATCATTTGGGTCAATATGTAATTTTCAGTGTT
AGACTAGTAAATTGTCCGCTAAATTCTGGCCGTTTTTGGCTTTTTTGTTAGACGAAGCTTGGGCCCGGGA
ATTAATTATTAAGATGATAGTGTTTGTCAGGTTCAACTCCAGCCATGGTTTCCCAGTGGAGGTCGATTCT
GACACCAGCATCTTCCAGCTCAAGGAGGTGGTTGCTAAGCGACAGGGGGTTCCGGCTGACCAGTTGCGTG
TGATTTTCGCAGGGAAGGAGCTGAGGAATGACTGGACTGTGCAGAATTGTGACCTGGATCAGCAGAGCAT
TGTTCACATTGTGCAGAGACCGTGGAGAAAAGGTCAAGAAATGAATGCAACTGGAGGCGACGACCCCAGA
AACGCGGCGGGAGGCTGTGAGCGGGAGCCCCAGAGCTTGACTCGGGTGGACCTCAGCAGCTCAGTCCTCC
CAGGAGACTCTGTGGGGCTGGCTGTCATTCTGCACACTGACAGCAGGAAGGACTCACCACCAGCTGGAAG
TCCAGCAGGTAGATCAATCTACAACAGCTTTTATGTGTATTGCAAAGGCCCCTGTCAAAGAGTGCAGCCG
GGAAAACTCAGGGTACAGTGCAGCACCTGCAGGCAGGCAACGCTCACCTTGACCCAGGGTCCATCTTGCT
GGGATGATGTTTTAATTCCAAACCGGATGAGTGGTGAATGCCAATCCCCACACTGCCCTGGGACTAGTGC
AGAATTTTTCTTTAAATGTGGAGCACACCCCACCTCTGACAAGGAAACATCAGTAGCTTTGCACCTGATC
GCAACAAATAGTCGGAACATCACTTGCATTACGTGCACAGACGTCAGGAGCCCCGTCCTGGTTTTCCAGT
GCAACTCCCGCCACGTGATTTGCTTAGACTGTTTCCACTTATACTGTGTGACAAGACTCAATGATCGGCA
GTTTGTTCACGACCCTCAACTTGGCTACTCCCTGCCTTGTGTGGCTGGCTGTCCCAACTCCTTGATTAAA
GAGCTCCATCACTTCAGGATTCTGGGAGAAGAGCAGTACAACCGGTACCAGCAGTATGGTGCAGAGGAGT
GTGTCCTGCAGATGGGGGGCGTGTTATGCCCCCGCCCTGGCTGTGGAGCGGGGCTGCTGCCGGAGCCTGA
CCAGAGGAAAGTCACCTGCGAAGGGGGCAATGGCCTGGGCTGTGGGTTTGCCTTCTGCCGGGAATGTAAA
GAAGCGTACCATGAAGGGGAGTGCAGTGCCGTATTTGAAGCCTCAGGAACAACTACTCAGGCCTACAGAG
TCGATGAAAGAGCCGCCGAGCAGGCTCGTTGGGAAGCAGCCTCCAAAGAAACCATCAAGAAAACCACCAA
GCCCTGTCCCCGCTGCCATGTACCAGTGGAAAAAAATGGAGGCTGCATGCACATGAAGTGTCCGCAGCCC
CAGTGCAGGCTCGAGTGGTGCTGGAACTGTGGCTGCGAGTGGAACCGCGTCTGCATGGGGGACCACTGGT
TCGACGTGGATCTGCAGTCTAGAGGATCTGGTGCCACGAATTTCTCACTACTCAAGCAGGCCGGTGATGT
CGAGGAAAACCCTGGTCCTATGACCGAGTACAAGCCCACGGTGCGCCTCGCCACCCGCGACGACGTCCCC
AGGGCCGTACGCACCCTCGCCGCCGCGTTCGCCGACTACCCCGCCACGCGCCACACCGTCGATCCGGACC
GCCACATCGAGCGGGTCACCGAGCTGCAAGAACTCTTCCTCACGCGCGTCGGGCTCGACATCGGCAAGGT
GTGGGTCGCGGACGACGGCGCCGCGGTGGCGGTCTGGACCACGCCGGAGAGCGTCGAAGCGGGGGCGGTG
TTCGCCGAGATCGGCCCGCGCATGGCCGAGTTGAGCGGTTCCCGGCTGGCCGCGCAGCAACAGATGGAAG
GCCTCCTGGCGCCGCACCGGCCCAAGGAGCCCGCGTGGTTCCTGGCCACCGTCGGCGTCTCGCCCGACCA
CCAGGGCAAGGGTCTGGGCAGCGCCGTCGTGCTCCCCGGAGTGGAGGCGGCCGAGCGCGCCGGGGTGCCC
GCCTTCCTGGAGACCTCCGCGCCCCGCAACCTCCCCTTCTACGAGCGGCTCGGCTTCACCGTCACCGCCG
ACGTCGAGGTGCCCGAAGGACCGCGCACCTGGTGCATGACCCGCAAGCCCGGTGCCTGACGAATTCGATA
TCAAGCTTATCGATAATCAACCTCTGGATTACAAAATTTGTGAAAGATTGACTGGTATTCTTAACTATGT
TGCTCCTTTTACGCTATGTGGATACGCTGCTTTAATGCCTTTGTATCATGCTATTGCTTCCCGTATGGCT
TTCATTTTCTCCTCCTTGTATAAATCCTGGTTGCTGTCTCTTTATGAGGAGTTGTGGCCCGTTGTCAGGC
AACGTGGCGTGGTGTGCACTGTGTTTGCTGACGCAACCCCCACTGGTTGGGGCATTGCCACCACCTGTCA
GCTCCTTTCCGGGACTTTCGCTTTCCCCCTCCCTATTGCCACGGCGGAACTCATCGCCGCCTGCCTTGCC
CGCTGCTGGACAGGGGCTCGGCTGTTGGGCACTGACAATTCCGTGGTGTTGTCGGGGAAATCATCGTCCT
TTCCTTGGCTGCTCGCCTGTGTTGCCACCTGGATTCTGCGCGGGACGTCCTTCTGCTACGTCCCTTCGGC
CCTCAATCCAGCGGACCTTCCTTCCCGCGGCCTGCTGCCGGCTCTGCGGCCTCTTCCGCGTCTTCGCCTT
CGCCCTCAGACGAGTCGGATCTCCCTTTGGGCCGCCTCCCCGCATCGATACCGTCGACCTCGAGACCTAG
AAAAACATGGAGCAATCACAAGTAGCAATACAGCAGCTACCAATGCTGATTGTGCCTGGCTAGAAGCACA
AGAGGAGGAGGAGGTGGGTTTTCCAGTCACACCTCAGGTACCTTTAAGACCAATGACTTACAAGGCAGCT
GTAGATCTTAGCCACTTTTTAAAAGAAAAGGGGGGACTGGAAGGGCTAATTCACTCCCAACGAAGACAAG
ATATCCTTGATCTGTGGATCTACCACACACAAGGCTACTTCCCTGATTGGCAGAACTACACACCAGGGCC
AGGGATCAGATATCCACTGACCTTTGGATGGTGCTACAAGCTAGTACCAGTTGAGCAAGAGAAGGTAGAA
GAAGCCAATGAAGGAGAGAACACCCGCTTGTTACACCCTGTGAGCCTGCATGGGATGGATGACCCGGAGA
GAGAAGTATTAGAGTGGAGGTTTGACAGCCGCCTAGCATTTCATCACATGGCCCGAGAGCTGCATCCGGA
CTGTACTGGGTCTCTCTGGTTAGACCAGATCTGAGCCTGGGAGCTCTCTGGCTAACTAGGGAACCCACTG
CTTAAGCCTCAATAAAGCTTGCCTTGAGTGCTTCAAGTAGTGTGTGCCCGTCTGTTGTGTGACTCTGGTA
ACTAGAGATCCCTCAGACCCTTTTAGTCAGTGTGGAAAATCTCTAGCAGGGCCCGTTTAAACCCGCTGAT
CAGCCTCGACTGTGCCTTCTAGTTGCCAGCCATCTGTTGTTTGCCCCTCCCCCGTGCCTTCCTTGACCCT
GGAAGGTGCCACTCCCACTGTCCTTTCCTAATAAAATGAGGAAATTGCATCGCATTGTCTGAGTAGGTGT
CATTCTATTCTGGGGGGTGGGGTGGGGCAGGACAGCAAGGGGGAGGATTGGGAAGACAATAGCAGGCATG
TGAGCAAAAGGCCAGCAAAAGGCCAGGAACCGTAAAAAGGCCGCGTTGCTGGCGTTTTTCCATAGGCTCC
GCCCCCCTGACGAGCATCACAAAAATCGACGCTCAAGTCAGAGGTGGCGAAACCCGACAGGACTATAAAG
ATACCAGGCGTTTCCCCCTGGAAGCTCCCTCGTGCGCTCTCCTGTTCCGACCCTGCCGCTTACCGGATAC
CTGTCCGCCTTTCTCCCTTCGGGAAGCGTGGCGCTTTCTCATAGCTCACGCTGTAGGTATCTCAGTTCGG
TGTAGGTCGTTCGCTCCAAGCTGGGCTGTGTGCACGAACCCCCCGTTCAGCCCGACCGCTGCGCCTTATC
CGGTAACTATCGTCTTGAGTCCAACCCGGTAAGACACGACTTATCGCCACTGGCAGCAGCCACTGGTAAC
AGGATTAGCAGAGCGAGGTATGTAGGCGGTGCTACAGAGTTCTTGAAGTGGTGGCCTAACTACGGCTACA
CTAGAAGAACAGTATTTGGTATCTGCGCTCTGCTGAAGCCAGTTACCTTCGGAAAAAGAGTTGGTAGCTC
TTGATCCGGCAAACAAACCACCGCTGGTAGCGGTGGTTTTTTTGTTTGCAAGCAGCAGATTACGCGCAGA
AAAAAAGGATCTCAAGAAGATCCTTTGATCTTTTCTACGGGGTCTGACGCTCAGTGGAACGAAAACTCAC
GTTAAGGGATTTTGGTCATGAGATTATCAAAAAGGATCTTCACCTAGATCCTTTTAAATTAAAAATGAAG
TTTTAAATCAATCTAAAGTATATATGAGTAAACTTGGTCTGACAGTTACCAATGCTTAATCAGTGAGGCA
CCTATCTCAGCGATCTGTCTATTTCGTTCATCCATAGTTGCCTGACTCCCCGTCGTGTAGATAACTACGA
TACGGGAGGGCTTACCATCTGGCCCCAGTGCTGCAATGATACCGCGAGACCCACGCTCACCGGCTCCAGA
TTTATCAGCAATAAACCAGCCAGCCGGAAGGGCCGAGCGCAGAAGTGGTCCTGCAACTTTATCCGCCTCC
ATCCAGTCTATTAATTGTTGCCGGGAAGCTAGAGTAAGTAGTTCGCCAGTTAATAGTTTGCGCAACGTTG
TTGCCATTGCTACAGGCATCGTGGTGTCACGCTCGTCGTTTGGTATGGCTTCATTCAGCTCCGGTTCCCA
ACGATCAAGGCGAGTTACATGATCCCCCATGTTGTGCAAAAAAGCGGTTAGCTCCTTCGGTCCTCCGATC
GTTGTCAGAAGTAAGTTGGCCGCAGTGTTATCACTCATGGTTATGGCAGCACTGCATAATTCTCTTACTG
TCATGCCATCCGTAAGATGCTTTTCTGTGACTGGTGAGTACTCAACCAAGTCATTCTGAGAATAGTGTAT
GCGGCGACCGAGTTGCTCTTGCCCGGCGTCAATACGGGATAATACCGCGCCACATAGCAGAACTTTAAAA
GTGCTCATCATTGGAAAACGTTCTTCGGGGCGAAAACTCTCAAGGATCTTACCGCTGTTGAGATCCAGTT
CGATGTAACCCACTCGTGCACCCAACTGATCTTCAGCATCTTTTACTTTCACCAGCGTTTCTGGGTGAGC
AAAAACAGGAAGGCAAAATGCCGCAAAAAAGGGAATAAGGGCGACACGGAAATGTTGAATACTCATACTC
TTCCTTTTTCAATATTATTGAAGCATTTATCAGGGTTATTGTCTCATGAGCGGATACATATTTGAATGTA
TTTAGAAAAATAAACAAATAGGGGTTCCGCGCACATTTCCCCGAAAAGTGCCACCTGAC
Features (pLannotate 1.2.2; 20 found; start..end, strand, type, name):
     31..83      -  misc_feature   bom (fragment): basis of mobility region from pBR322
    238..617     +  enhancer       CMV enhancer: human cytomegalovirus immediate early enhancer
    618..817     +  promoter       CMV promoter: human cytomegalovirus (CMV) immediate early promoter
    835..1015    +  LTR            5' LTR (truncated): truncated 5' long terminal repeat (LTR) from HIV-1
   1062..1187    +  misc_feature   HIV-1 Ψ: packaging signal of human immunodeficiency virus type 1
   1171..1534    +  CDS            HIV-1 gag (fragment): gag protein from human immunodeficiency virus 1; gag
   1680..1913    +  misc_feature   RRE: The Rev response element (RRE) of HIV-1 allows for Rev-dependent mRNA export from the nucleus to the cytoplasm.
   2290..2390    +  CDS            Rev (fragment): human immunodeficiency virus 1 (HIV-1) Rev protein; rev; enhances nuclear export of unspliced and incompletely spliced viral mRNAs
   2440..2557    +  misc_feature   cPPT/CTS: central polypurine tract and central termination sequence of HIV-1
   2622..3833    +  promoter       UbC promoter: human ubiquitin C promoter
   3864..5258    +  CDS            PRKN: PRKN_HUMAN - Also known as PARK2. Experimental evidence at protein level: Swiss-Prot protein existence level 1. Functions within a multiprotein E3 ubiquitin ligase complex, catalyzing the covalent attachment of ubiquitin moieties onto substrate proteins (PubMed:10888878, PubMed:10973942, PubMed:11431533, PubMed:12150907, PubMed:12628165, PubMed:15105460, PubMed:16135753, PubMed:21376232, PubMed:21532592, PubMed:23754282, PubMed:23620051, PubMed:24660806, PubMed:24751536, PubMed:32047033, PubMed:29311685, PubMed:22396657). Substrates include SYT11 and VDAC1 (PubMed:32047033, PubMed:29311685). O
   5340..5939    +  CDS            PuroR: puromycin N-acetyltransferase; pac from Streptomyces alboniger; confers resistance to puromycin
   5941..5965    +  misc_feature   MCS (fragment): pBluescript multiple cloning site
   5965..6553    +  misc_feature   WPRE: woodchuck hepatitis virus posttranscriptional regulatory element
   6490..7071    +  CDS            nef (fragment): NEF_HV1H2 - Experimental evidence at protein level: Swiss-Prot protein existence level 1. Extracellular Nef protein targets CD4(+) T-lymphocytes for apoptosis by interacting with CXCR4 surface receptors. From Human immunodeficiency virus type 1 group M subtype B (isolate HXB2) (HIV-1).
   7078..7258    +  LTR            5' LTR (truncated): truncated 5' long terminal repeat (LTR) from HIV-1
   7290..7401    +  polyA_signal   bGH poly(A) signal: bovine growth hormone polyadenylation signal
   7547..8135    -  rep_origin     ori: high-copy-number ColE1/pMB1/pBR322/pUC origin of replication
   8306..9166    -  CDS            AmpR: β-lactamase; bla; confers resistance to ampicillin, carbenicillin, and related antibiotics
   9167..9271    -  promoter       AmpR promoter: bla
