[The description below was written by a language model from this plasmid's Addgene catalogue record and pLannotate feature annotations shown in this document.]
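Description:
pFUW PRKN-P2A-PuroR is a lentiviral transfer plasmid built on the pFUW backbone for overexpressing human PRKN (also called PARK2), which encodes the E3 ubiquitin ligase parkin. In bacteria it is maintained through a high-copy ColE1/pUC-type origin and selected with ampicillin via the β-lactamase gene. A recombination-tolerant growth strain is recorded for it, as is common for LTR-containing vectors.

The viral portion has a CMV enhancer/promoter placed upstream of a truncated HIV-1 5' LTR. This arrangement drives transcription of the genomic RNA in packaging cells without relying on the native U3 region. Next come the Ψ packaging signal with an adjoining gag fragment, the Rev response element for Rev-dependent nuclear export, and the cPPT/CTS, which aids nuclear import of the reverse-transcribed genome. The internal expression cassette uses the human ubiquitin C promoter, a constitutive promoter, to transcribe the PRKN coding sequence followed by puromycin N-acetyltransferase. According to the construct name, the two coding sequences are joined by a P2A self-cleaving peptide. The feature table does not annotate this element, but there is a short gap between the two coding sequences where it would sit. Both proteins would therefore be made from a single transcript, and puromycin selection would enrich for transduced cells that express parkin. A WPRE downstream enhances transcript stability and expression, followed by a second truncated LTR and a bGH polyadenylation signal.

The stated purpose is PRKN overexpression. The associated publication concerns organelle dysfunction caused by PRKN knockout, but the record does not say whether the construct was used for rescue. The annotated sequence (9,299 nt) is shorter than the sum of the listed backbone and insert sizes, so those catalogue figures should be treated as approximate.
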