Addgene plasmid #239571: pFUW PRKN-P2A-PuroR
Purpose: Overexpression of human PARK2
Depositing lab: Tim Ahfeldt & Joel Blanchard. Depositing organization: Icahn School of Medicine at Mount Sinai. Publication: Genetically encoded and modular subcellular organelle probes reveal dysfunction in lysosomes and mitochondria driven by PRKN knockout. Goldman, C., Kareva, T., Sarrafha, L., Schuldt, B.R., Sahasrabudhe, A., Ahfeldt, T., and Blanchard, J.W. iScience 28 (2025) 10.1016/j.isci.2025.112816.
Backbone
  Vector backbone: pFUW
  Backbone size w/o insert (bp): 9221
  Vector type: Lentiviral
  Selectable markers: Puromycin
Growth in bacteria
  Bacterial resistance: Ampicillin, 100 μg/mL
  Growth temperature: 37°C
  Growth strain: NEB Stable
  Copy number: High Copy
Gene/Insert
  Gene/Insert name: PRKN (alt name: PARK2)
  Species: H. sapiens (human)
  Insert size (bp): 2076
  Entrez Gene: PRKN (a.k.a. AR-JP, LPRS2, PARK2, PDJ)
  Promoter: UbC
  Cloning method: Gibson Cloning
  Sequencing primers: 5′ hUBCpro-F; 3′ WPRE-R
Terms and licenses: Academic/Nonprofit Terms; Industry Terms: Not Available to Industry
How to cite: pFUW PRKN-P2A-PuroR was a gift from Tim Ahfeldt & Joel Blanchard (Addgene plasmid # 239571 ; http://n2t.net/addgene:239571 ; RRID:Addgene_239571)
