>Addgene plasmid #239571 | pFUW PRKN-P2A-PuroR | depositor partial sequence | sequence record 471340 | PRKN (1-320)
ATGATAGTGTTTGTCAGGTTCAACTCCAGCCATGGTTTCCCAGTGGAGGTCGATTCTGACACCAGCATCT
TCCAGCTCAAGGAGGTGGTTGCTAAGCGACAGGGGGTTCCGGCTGACCAGTTGCGTGTGATTTTCGCAGG
GAAGGAGCTGAGGAATGACTGGACTGTGCAGAATTGTGACCTGGATCAGCAGAGCATTGTTCACATTGTG
CAGAGACCGTGGAGAAAAGGTCAAGAAATGAATGCAACTGGAGGCGACGACCCCAGAAACGCGGCGGGAG
GCTGTGAGCGGGAGCCCCAGAGCTTGACTCGGGTGGACCTCAGCAGCTCAGTCCTCCCAGGAGACTCTGT
GGGGCTGGCTGTCATTCTGCACACTGACAGCAGGAAGGACTCACCACCAGCTGGAAGTCCAGCAGGTAGA
TCAATCTACAACAGCTTTTATGTGTATTGCAAAGGCCCCTGTCAAAGAGTGCAGCCGGGAAAACTCAGGG
TACAGTGCAGCACCTGCAGGCAGGCAACGCTCACCTTGACCCAGGGTCCATCTTGCTGGGATGATGTTTT
AATTCCAAACCGGATGAGTGGTGAATGCCAATCCCCACACTGCCCTGGGACTAGTGCAGAATTTTTCTTT
AAATGTGGAGCACACCCCACCTCTGACAAGGAAACATCAGTAGCTTTGCACCTGATCGCAACAAATAGTC
GGAACATCACTTGCATTACGTGCACAGACGTCAGGAGCCCCGTCCTGGTTTTCCAGTGCAACTCCCGCCA
CGTGATTTGCTTAGACTGTTTCCACTTATACTGTGTGACAAGACTCAATGATCGGCAGTTTGTTCACGAC
CCTCAACTTGGCTACTCCCTGCCTTGTGTGGCTGGCTGTCCCAACTCCTTGATTAAAGAGCTCCATCACT
TCAGGATTCTGGGAGAAGAGCAGTACAACCGGTACCAGCAGTATGGTGCA
