>Addgene plasmid #239571 | pFUW PRKN-P2A-PuroR | depositor partial sequence | sequence record 471341 | PRKN (350-465), P2A, and Puro resistance gene
GTCACCTGCGAAGGGGGCAATGGCCTGGGCTGTGGGTTTGCCTTCTGCCGGGAATGTAAAGAAGCGTACC
ATGAAGGGGAGTGCAGTGCCGTATTTGAAGCCTCAGGAACAACTACTCAGGCCTACAGAGTCGATGAAAG
AGCCGCCGAGCAGGCTCGTTGGGAAGCAGCCTCCAAAGAAACCATCAAGAAAACCACCAAGCCCTGTCCC
CGCTGCCATGTACCAGTGGAAAAAAATGGAGGCTGCATGCACATGAAGTGTCCGCAGCCCCAGTGCAGGC
TCGAGTGGTGCTGGAACTGTGGCTGCGAGTGGAACCGCGTCTGCATGGGGGACCACTGGTTCGACGTGGA
TCTGCAGTCTAGAGGATCTGGTGCCACGAATTTCTCACTACTCAAGCAGGCCGGTGATGTCGAGGAAAAC
CCTGGTCCTATGACCGAGTACAAGCCCACGGTGCGCCTCGCCACCCGCGACGACGTCCCCAGGGCCGTAC
GCACCCTCGCCGCCGCGTTCGCCGACTACCCCGCCACGCGCCACACCGTCGATCCGGACCGCCACATCGA
GCGGGTCACCGAGCTGCAAGAACTCTTCCTCACGCGCGTCGGGCTCGACATCGGCAAGGTGTGGGTCGCG
GACGACGGCGCCGCGGTGGCGGTCTGGACCACGCCGGAGAGCGTCGAAGCGGGGGCGGTGTTCGCCGAGA
TCGGCCCGCGCATGGCCGAGTTGAGCGGTTCCCGGCTGGCCGCGCAGCAACAGATGGAAGGCCTCCTGGC
GCCGCACCGGCCCAAGGAGCCCGCGTGGTTCCTGGCCACCGTCGGCGTCTCGCCCGACCACCAGGGCAAG
GGTCTGGGCAGCGCCGTCGTGCTCCCCGGAGTGGAGGCGGCCGAGCGCGCCGGGGTGCCCGCCTTCCTGG
AGACCTCCGCGCCCCGCAACCTCCCCTTCTACGAGCGGCTCGGCTTCACCGTCACCGCCGACGTCGAGGT
GCCCGAAGGACCGCGCACCTGGTGCATGACCCGCAAGCCCGGTGCCTGA
